>Addgene plasmid #174773 | pZA60 | addgene full sequence | sequence record 345895 | Addgene NGS Result
GGGACACGAAGTGGTTTAAACTATCAGTGTTTGACAGGATATATTGGCGGGTAAACCTAAGAGAAAAGAG
CGTTTATTAGAATAATCGGATATTTAAAAGGGCGTGAAAAGGTTTATCCGTTCGTCCATTTGTATGTGCC
AACCACAGGAACCGTAAAAAGGCCGCGTTGCTGGCGTTTTTCCATAGGCTCCGCCCCCCTGACGAGCATC
ACAAAAATCGACGCTCAAGTCAGAGGTGGCGAAACCCGACAGGACTATAAAGATACCAGGCGTTTCCCCC
TGGAAGCTCCCTCGTGCGCTCTCCTGTTCCGACCCTGCCGCTTACCGGATACCTGTCCGCCTTTCTCCCT
TCGGGAAGCGTGGCGCTTTCTCATAGCTCACGCTGTAGGTATCTCAGTTCGGTGTAGGTCGTTCGCTCCA
AGCTGGGCTGTGTGCACGAACCCCCCGTTCAGCCCGACCGCTGCGCCTTATCCGGTAACTATCGTCTTGA
GTCCAACCCGGTAAGACACGACTTATCGCCACTGGCAGCAGCCACTGGTAACAGGATTAGCAGAGCGAGG
TATGTAGGCGGTGCTACAGAGTTCTTGAAGTGGTGGCCTAACTACGGCTACACTAGAAGGACAGTATTTG
GTATCTGCGCTCTGCTGAAGCCAGTTACCTTCGGAAAAAGAGTTGGTAGCTCTTGATCCGGCAAACAAAC
CACCGCTGGTAGCGGTGGTTTTTTTGTTTGCAAGCAGCAGATTACGCGCAGAAAAAAAGGATCTCAAGAA
GATCCTTTGATCTTTTCTACGGGGTCTGACGCTCAGTGGAACGAAAACTCACGTTAAGGGATTTTGGTCA
TGAGATTATCAAAAAGGATCTTCACCTAGATCCTTTTAAATTAAAAATGAAGTTTTAAATCAATCTAAAG
TATATATGAGTAAACTTGGTCTGACAGCTAAAACAATTCATCCAGTAAAATATAATATTTTATTTTCTCC
CAATCAGGCTTGATCCCCAGTAAGTCAAAAAATAGCTCGACATACTGTTCTTCCCCGATATCCTCCCTGA
TCGACCGGACGCAGAAGGCAATGTCATACCACTTGTCCGCCCTGCCGCTTCTCCCAAGATCAATAAAGCC
ACTTACTTTGCCATCTTTCACAAAGATGTTGCTGTCTCCCAGGTCGCCGTGGGAAAAGACAAGTTCCTCT
TCGGGCTTTTCCGTCTTTAAAAAATCATACAGCTCGCGCGGATCTTTAAATGGAGTGTCCTCTTCCCAGT
TTTCGCAATCCACATCGGCCAGATCGTTATTCAGTAAGTAATCCAATTCGGCTAAGCGGCTGTCTAAGCT
ATTCGTATAGGGACAATCCGATATGTCGATGGAGTGAAAGAGCCTGATGCACTCCGCATACAGCTCGATA
ATCTTTTCAGGGCTTTGTTCATCTTCATACTCTTCCGAGCAAAGGACGCCATCGGCCTCACTCATGAGCA
GATTGCTCCAGCCATCATGCCGTTCAAAGTGCAGGACCTTTGGAACAGGCAGCTTTCCTTCCAGCCATAG
CATCATGTCCTTTTCCCGTTCCACATCATAGGTGGTCCCTTTATACCGGCTGTCCGTCATTTTTAAATAT
AGGTTTTCATTTTCTCCCACCAGCTTATATACCTTAGCAGGAGACATTCCTTCCGTATCTTTTGCGCAGC
GGTATTTTTCGATCAGTTTTTTCAATTCCGGTGATATTCTCATTTTAGCCATACTCTTCCTTTTTCAATA
TTATTGAAGCATTTATCAAGGTTATTGTCTCATGAGCGGATACATATTTGAATGTATTTAGAAAAATAAA
CAAATAGGGGTTCCGCGCACGAATTGGCCAGCGCTGCCATTTTTGGGGTGAGGCCGTTCGCGGCCGAGGG
GCGCAGCCCCTGGGGGGATGGGAGCTCGGTGCCTTGATGTGGGCGCCGGCGGTCGAGTGGCGACGGCGCG
GCTTGTCCGCGCCCTGGTAGATTGCCTGGCCGTAGGCCAGCCATTTTTGAGCGGCCAGCGGCCGCGATAG
GCCGACGCGAAGCGGCGGGGCGTAGGGAGCGCAGCGACCGAAGGGTAGGCGCTTTTTGCAGCTCTTCGGC
TGTGCGCTGGCCAGACAGTTATGCACAGGCCAGGCGGGTTTTAAGAGTTTTAATAAGTTTTAAAGAGTTT
TAGGCGGAAAAATCGCCTTTTTTCTCTTTTATATCAGTCACTTACATGTGTGACCGGTTCCCAATGTACG
GCTTTGGGTTCCCAATGTACGGGTTCCGGTTCCCAATGTACGGCTTTGGGTTCCCAATGTACGTGCTATC
CACAGGAAAGAAGCTTTTTCGACCTTTTTCCCCTGCTAGGGCAATTTGCCCTAGCATCTGCTCCGTACAT
TAGGAACCGGCGGATGCTTCGCCCTCGATCAGGTTGCGGTAGCGCATGACTAGGATCGGGCCAGCCTGCC
CCGCCTCCTCCTTCAAATCGTACTCCGGCAGGTCATTTGACCCGATCAGCTTGCGCACGGTGAAACAGAA
CTTCTTGAACTCTCCGGCGCTGCCACTGCGTTCGTAGATCGTCTTGAACAACCATCTGGCTTCTGCCTTG
CCTGCGGCGCGGCGTGCCAGGCGGTAGAGAAAACGGCCGATGCCGGGATCGATCAAAAAGTAATCGGGGT
GAACCGTCAGCACGTCCGGGTTCTTGCCTTCTGTGATCTCGCGGTACATCCAATCAGCTAGCTCGATCTC
GATGTACTCCGGCCGCCCGGTTTCGCTCTTTACGATCTTGTAGCGGCTAATCAAGGCTTCACCCTCGGAT
ACCGTCACCAGGCGGCCGTTCTTGGCCTTCTTCGTACGCTGCATGGCAACGTGCGTGGTGTTTAACCGAA
TGCAGGTTTCTACCAGGTCGTCTTTCTGCTTTCCGCCATCGGCTCGCCGGCAGAACTTGAGTACGTCCGC
AACGTGTGGACGGAACACGCGGCCGGGCTTGTCTCCCTTCCCTTCCCGGTATCGGTTCATGGATTCGGTT
AGATGGGAAACCGCCATCAGTACCAGGTCGTAATCCCACACACTGGCCATGCCGGCCGGCCCTGCGGAAA
CCTCTACGTGCCCGTCTGGAAGCTCGTAGCGGATCACCTCGCCAGCTCGTCGGTCACGCTTCGACAGACG
GAAAACGGCCACGTCCATGATGCTGCGACTATCGCGGGTGCCCACGTCATAGAGCATCGGAACGAAAAAA
TCTGGTTGCTCGTCGCCCTTGGGCGGCTTCCTAATCGACGACGCACCGGCTGCCGGCGGTTGCCGGGATT
CTTTGCGGATTCGATCAGCGGCCGCTTGCCACGATTCACCGGGGCGTGCTTCTGCCTCGATGCGTTGCCG
CTGGGCGGCCTGCGCGGCCTTCAACTTCTCCACCAGGTCATCACCCAGCGCCGCGCCGATTTGTACCGGG
CCGGATGGTTTGCGACCGCTCACGCCGATTCCTCGGGCTTGGGGGTTCCAGTGCCATTGCAGGGCCGGCA
GACAACCCAGCCGCTTACGCCTGGCCAACCGCCCGTTCCTCCACACATGGGGCATTCCACGGCGTCGGTG
CCTGGTTGTTCTTGATTTTCCATGCCGCCTCCTTTAGCCGCTAAAATTCATCTACTCATTTATTCATTTG
CTCATTTACTCTGGTAGCTGCGCGATGTATTCAGATAGCAGCTCGGTAATGGTCTTGCCTTGGCGTACCG
CGTACATCTTCAGCTTGGTGTGATCCTCCGCCGGCAACTGAAAGTTGACCCGCTTCATGGCTGGCGTGTC
TGCCAGGCTGGCCAACGTTGCAGCCTTGCTGCTGCGTGCGCTCGGACGGCCGGCACTTAGCGTGTTTGTG
CTTTTGCTCATTTTCTCTTTACCTCATTAACTCAAATGAGTTTTGATTTAATTTCAGCGGCCAGCGCCTG
GACCTCGCGGGCAGCGTCGCCCTCGGGTTCTGATTCAAGAACGGTTGTGCCGGCGGCGGCAGTGCCTGGG
TAGCTCACGCGCTGCGTGATACGGGACTCAAGAATGGGCAGCTCGTACCCGGCCAGCGCCTCGGCAACCT
CACCGCCGATGCGCGTGCCTTTGATCGCCCGCGACACGACAAAGGCCGCTTGTAGCCTTCCATCCGTGAC
CTCAATGCGCTGCTTAACCAGCTCCACCAGGTCGGCGGTGGCCCATATGTCGTAAGGGCTTGGCTGCACC
GGAATCAGCACGAAGTCGGCTGCCTTGATCGCGGACACAGCCAAGTCCGCCGCCTGGGGCGCTCCGTCGA
TCACTACGAAGTCGCGCCGGCCGATGGCCTTCACGTCGCGGTCAATCGTCGGGCGGTCGATGCCGACAAC
GGTTAGCGGTTGATCTTCCCGCACGGCCGCCCAATCGCGGGCACTGCCCTGGGGATCGGAATCGACTAAC
AGAACATCGGCCCCGGCGAGTTGCAGGGCGCGGGCTAGATGGGTTGCGATGGTCGTCTTGCCTGACCCGC
CTTTCTGGTTAAGTACAGCGATAACCTTCATGCGTTCCCCTTGCGTATTTGTTTATTTACTCATCGCATC
ATATACGCAGCGACCGCATGACGCAAGCTGTTTTACTCAAATACACATCACCTTTTTAGACGGCGGCGCT
CGGTTTCTTCAGCGGCCAAGCTGGCCGGCCAGGCCGCCAGCTTGGCATCAGACAAACCGGCCAGGATTTC
ATGCAGCCGCACGGCTGATGGGCTGCCTGTATCGAGTGGTGATTTTGTGCCGAGCTGCCGGTCGGGGAGC
TGTTGGCTGGCTGGTGGCAGGATATATTGTGGTGTAAACAAATTGACGCTTAGACAACTTAATAACACAT
TGCGGACGTTTTTAATGTACTGGGGTGGATGCAGTGGGCCCCACTCTGTGTGCCGAATTCGGATCCGGAG
AGCGGAGAATTAAGGGAGTCACGTTATGACCCCCGCCGATGACGCGGGACAAGCCGTTTTACGTTTGGAA
CTGACAGAACCGCAACGTTGAAGGAGCCACTCAGCCGCGGGTTTCTGGAGTTTAATGAGCTAAGCACATA
CGTCAGAAACCATTATTGCGCGTTCAAAAGTCGCCTAAGGTCACTATCAGCTAGCAAATATTTCTTGTCA
AAAATGCTCCACTGACGTTCCATAAATTCCCCTCGGTATCCAATTAGAGTCTCATATTCACTCTCAATCC
AAATAATCTGCACCGGATCTGGATCGTTTCGCATGATTGAACAAGATGGATTGCACGCAGGTTCTCCGGC
CGCTTGGGTGGAGAGGCTATTCGGCTATGACTGGGCACAACAGACAATCGGCTGCTCTGATGCCGCCGTG
TTCCGGCTGTCAGCGCAGGGGCGCCCGGTTCTTTTTGTCAAGACCGACCTGTCCGGTGCCCTGAATGAAC
TCCAGGACGAGGCAGCGCGGCTATCGTGGCTGGCCACGACGGGCGTTCCTTGCGCAGCTGTGCTCGACGT
TGTCACTGAAGCGGGAAGGGACTGGCTGCTATTGGGCGAAGTGCCGGGGCAGGATCTCCTGTCATCTCAC
CTTGCTCCTGCCGAGAAAGTATCCATCATGGCTGATGCAATGCGGCGGCTGCATACGCTTGATCCGGCTA
CCTGCCCATTCGACCACCAAGCGAAACATCGCATCGAGCGAGCACGTACTCGGATGGAAGCCGGTCTTGT
CGATCAGGATGATCTGGACGAAGAGCATCAGGGGCTCGCGCCAGCCGAACTGTTCGCCAGGCTCAAGGCG
CGTATGCCCGACGGCGAGGATCTCGTCGTGACTCATGGCGATGCCTGCTTGCCGAATATCATGGTGGAAA
ATGGCCGCTTTTCTGGATTCATCGACTGTGGCCGGCTGGGTGTGGCGGACCGCTATCAGGACATAGCGTT
GGCTACCCGTGATATTGCTGAAGAGCTTGGCGGCGAATGGGCTGACCGCTTCCTCGTGCTTTACGGTATC
GCCGCTCCCGATTCGCAGCGCATCGCCTTCTATCGCCTTCTTGACGAGTTCTTCTGAGCGGGTCTGGATC
TAGAGTCAAGCAGATCGTTCAAACATTTGGCAATAAAGTTTCTTAAGATTGAATCCTGTTGCCGGTCTTG
CGATGATTATCATATAATTTCTGTTGAATTACGTTAAGCATGTAATAATTAACATGTAATGCATGACGTT
ATTTATGAGATGGGTTTTTATGATTAGAGTCCCGCAATTATACATTTAATACGCGATAGAAAACAAAATA
TAGCGCGCAAACTAGGATAAATTATCGCGCGCGGTGTCATCTATGTTACTAGATCGACGCTGCAAGAATT
CAAGCTTGGAGGAATTCCAATCCCACAAAAATCTGAGCTTAACAGCACAGTTGCTCCTCTCAGAGCAGAA
TCGGGTATTCAACACCCTCATATCAACTACTACGTTGTGTATAACGGTCCACATGCCGGTATATACGATG
ACTGGGGTTGTACAAAGGCGGCAACAAACGGCGTTCCCGGAGTTGCACACAAGAAATTTGCCACTATTAC
AGAGGCAAGAGCAGCAGCTGACGCGTACACAACAAGTCAGCAAACAGACAGGTTGAACTTCATCCCCAAA
GGAGAAGCTCAACTCAAGCCCAAGAGCTTTGCTAAGGCCCTAACAAGCCCACCAAAGCAAAAAGCCCACT
GGCTCACGCTAGGAACCAAAAGGCCCAGCAGTGATCCAGCCCCAAAAGAGATCTCCTTTGCCCCGGAGAT
TACAATGGACGATTTCCTCTATCTTTACGATCTAGGAAGGAAGTTCGAAGGTGAAGGTGACGACACTATG
TTCACCACTGATAATGAGAAGGTTAGCCTCTTCAATTTCAGAAAGAATGCTGACCCACAGATGGTTAGAG
AGGCCTACGCAGCAAGTCTCATCAAGACGATCTACCCGAGTAACAATCTCCAGGAGATCAAATACCTTCC
CAAGAAGGTTAAAGATGCAGTCAAAAGATTCAGGACTAATTGCATCAAGAACACAGAGAAAGACATATTT
CTCAAGATCAGAAGTACTATTCCAGTATGGACGATTCAAGGCTTGCTTCATAAACCAAGGCAAGTAATAG
AGATTGGAGTCTCTAAAAAGGTAGTTCCTACTGAATCTAAGGCCATGCATGGAGTCTAAGATTCAAATCG
AGGATCTAACAGAACTCGCCGTCAAGACTGGCGAACAGTTCATACAGAGTCTTTTACGACTCAATGACAA
GAAGAAAATCTTCGTCAACATGGTGGAGCACGACACTCTGGTCTACTCCAAAAATGTCAAAGATACAGTC
TCAGAAGATCAAAGGGCTATTGAGACTTTTCAACAAAGGATAATTTCGGGAAACCTCCTCGGATTCCATT
GCCCAGCTATCTGTCACTTCATCGAAAGGACAGTAGAAAAGGAAGGTGGCTCCTACAAATGCCATCATTG
CGATAAAGGAAAGGCTATCATTCAAGATCTCTCTGCCGACAGTGGTCCCAAAGATGGACCCCCACCCACG
AGGAGCATCGTGGAAAAAGAAGAGGTTCCAACCACGTCTACAAAGCAAGTGGATTGATGTGACATCTCCA
CTGACGTAAGGGATGACGCACAATCCCACTATCCTTCGCAAGACCCTTCCTCTATATAAGGAAGTTCATT
TCATTTGGAGAGGACACGCTCGAGTATAAGAGCTCATTTTTACAACAATTACCAACAACAACAAACAACA
AACAACATTACAATTACATTTACAATTATCGATACAATGGTTGATGCTGTTGTTACAGTTTTTCTTGAAA
AGCTTCTTCATGTTGAAACTGAAGAATCTAGATTTTTGACTAAGTATAGACAACAGTTCGAGAAGCTTAA
GAACGAACTTCTTTTCATGCAGTCTTTCCTTAAGGACGCTGAAAGACTTAAAAGAAAGAATAACACTTTG
AAGGGTGTGATGTCTTGCCTTAGGGACTTGATCTTCGAGGCTGAGGAGATCTTGGAGGATTGCCAGAACC
AGTCTGCTGACTCTGATAGAGCTACTACTTGCTTCCACCCTAAGAGGTTGTCTCTTAGGCACCAGACTGG
AAAGTGTCTTGCAAAGATTAATGATAGGATTTCTGAAATTAAGCAGAATATTTCTACATATCTTGGTGTG
CCTCTTTTGGAGGAGGGTTCTATGGAGGCTCACAATAACCTTATGTCTAGATGGACATCTTCCCTTTATG
ACCACACTCAGGTAGTTGGTTTGGAAGGTGACACTGAGAAGATAAAGGATTGGCTATTTGAAGCAAGAGA
TGGTTTACTTACCATTGCATTTGTGGGTATGGGAGGACTTGGTAAAACCACTCTTGCTCAGAAAGTTTTC
AATGACAAAAGGGTGGAGGATCACTTGGAGAGGAGGATTTGGGTGTCTGTTTCTCAAACATTTACTGAGG
AACAAGTCATGAGAAGCATATTGAGGAGTTTAGGAGATGCATGTGTTGGTGATGACCAGTGTGAACTGTT
AAGAAAAATAAACCAGTACCTTTTGGGAAAGAGGTTTTTGATTGTTATGGATGATGTTTGGAGCTGGGAC
AATGCCTGGTGGCAAAAAATCTATACTGGACTGCCCAAAGGAAATGGGAGCACTGTTATTGTAACAACGA
GAAATGAGCTAGTCGCTCGCAAGATGGGAGTTACAGAAGCAAGAATACATTGGCCAAAATTCCTCAATGA
GCACTACAGTTGGTTACTATTCCGGAAGATTGCATTTGCAGGAAGTGCAGGTGAATGCCATTTCCCCGAG
TTGGAGGACGTGGGAAAGGAGATTGTGGAAAAATGCAAGGGACTTCCTTTAGCAATCAAAGCAGTAGGAG
GAGTGATGCTTTGCAAGCCATCTTACTATCACGAATGGAGGCGTATTTCAAATCATTTCCGTGATGAATT
GAAAGAAAATGATGACTCAGTGATGGCCTCACTACAGTTGAGCTATGATGAACTCCCTCCTTACTTGAAA
TCCTGTTTCCTCTGTTTTTCACTCTTTCCTGAGGATTGTGTCATACCAAAAGACCAACTGATCCGTTGGT
GGATTGGAGAAGGTTTCATACCTCTGAGAAGTGGTAGGTTATCGACTGAAGTGGGAGAAGATTGTTTCTC
ACAACTATCCAATCGGTGTTTGATAGAAGTTGTTGATAAGGCTTACAATGGTGTGATCCACACATGCAAA
ATGCATGTTATGGTTCGTGACTTGGTGATCAAATTAGCCGAGGATGATGCATTTTTCACCCCAGCTGATG
CAACTTGTCGGCATTTGGGTATTAAGAGTGAGATGAATTGGAAGCAACTATTGAGCAATCAAAAATTACG
AGCACTGCTAACAACCACCAAGAGTGGTGAAGTTAACAAAATCCATTCCGACATTGCCAAGAAGCTGTGC
AAGAGTCGACACCTCCAAGTATTGGATCTGTCAAAATCAATTTTCGATGTGCCTCTTTCAAGTTTGTTGG
AAGGAATTGGATCTGCTAAGCAGCTCACTTATCTCAGTTTAAGCAATACACATCCAATGATTGGAGTTCC
AGCTTCCATATCCAAGCTTGAAAAATTACAGATTTTGGATTTCAGCTATTGCCAAAATATGAAAATGCTC
CCCTCTTGCGTTCTGACATTTGAGGAACTTGCTGTTTTGGATGTGAACAACTGTGGTTCCCTTGAGTACC
TTCCAAAAGGATTAAGTAGGCTTTCCAATCTTCAAGTATTGCTTGGGTTTAAGCCTGCAAAATTAAGCCA
ACCAGGAGGTTGTCGTATTGCTGAGCTCAGAAGCCTGACTCGACTCAGAACTCTCAGTTTAAGACTAACC
GAAAATGAGGAGATTGGAGACGATGAGGGGAACGCACTGGTAGATCTCCAAGAACTTCAATTTTTAACAA
TAAGTTGCTTTGGCAGTCAAGATAATGGACTTGCGACAAAACTTGGTAGACTTTATCCTCCACGACAACT
CCACGAGCTGATTCTCAAATTTTATCCAAGTAAGACAAGTCCTGAATGGCTTAACCCCAATCTCTCCCCC
ATGTTGCGATATTTATCAATCATCTCTGGTGATATTACACAAATGCACGAGAACTTCTGGGGTGATGGTA
GTACTGCTTGGAAAATTGAGGGCTTAATGTTGGAATCTTTATCGGATTTGAGATTGGAATGGTCAGCAAT
GCATCAAGTCATGCCTTCGTTAAGAATACTCAAGGTTAGCTGGTGCCCTGAGTTGGAGTCATTTCCAATT
GAAGATGCAGGGTTTAGAGGGGGTCTATGGAAGAAGGAAGAACATAGGAACGGTTCGGAACAAAAGTTGA
TCTCTGAAGAGGACCTTGAGCAGAAATTGATCTCTGAGGAAGATCTTGAGCAGAAGCTTATCTCAGAGGA
GGATTTGGAGCAAAAACTTATTTCTGAAGAGGACCTTTGAGCTTGTCCTGCTTTAATGAGATATGCGAGA
AGCCTATGATCGCATGATATTTGCTTTCAATTCTGTTGTGCACGTTGTAAAAAACCTGAGCATGTGTAGC
TCAGATCCTTACCGCCGGTTTCGGTTCATTCTAATGAATATATCACCCGTTACTATCGTATTTTTATGAA
TAATATTCTCCGTTCAATTTACTGATTGTACCCTACTACTTATATGTACAATATTAAAATGAAAACAATA
TATTGTGCTGAATAGGTTTATAGCGACATCTATGATAGAGCGCCACAATAACAAACAATTGCGTTTTATT
ATTACAAATCCAATTTTAAAAAAAGCGGCAGAACCGGTCAAACCTAAAAGACTGATTACATAAATCTTAT
TCAAATTTCAAAAGTGCCCCAGGGGCTAGTATCTACGACACACCGAGCGGCGAACTAATAACGCTCACTG
AAGGGAACTCCGGTTCCCCGCCGGCGCGCATGGGTGAGATTCCTTGAAGTTGAGTATTGGCCGTCCGCTC
TACCGAAAGTTACGGGCACCATTCAACCCGGTCCAGCACGGCGGCCGGGTAACCGACTTGCTGCCCCGAG
AATTATGCAGCATTTTTTTGGTGTATGTGGGCCCCAAATGAAGTGCAGGTCAAACCTTGACAGTGACGAC
AAATCGTTGGGCGGGTCCAGGGCGAATTTTGCGACAACATGTCGAGGCTCAGCAGGACCGCTACTAGAGG
ATGCACATGTGACCGA
Features (pLannotate 1.2.2; 19 found; start..end, strand, type, name):
     32..56      +  misc_feature   RB T-DNA repeat: right border repeat from nopaline C58 T-DNA
    179..767     -  rep_origin     ori: high-copy-number ColE1/pMB1/pBR322/pUC origin of replication
    938..1732    -  CDS            KanR: aminoglycoside phosphotransferase; aphA-3; confers resistance to kanamycin
   1733..1837    -  promoter       AmpR promoter: bla
   1854..1914    -  rep_origin     oriV (fragment): incP origin of replication
   2120..2314    -  rep_origin     pVS1 oriV: origin of replication for the Pseudomonas plasmid pVS1 (Heeb et al., 2000)
   2380..3453    -  CDS            pVS1 RepA: replication protein from the Pseudomonas plasmid pVS1 (Heeb et al., 2000)
   3882..4511    -  CDS            pVS1 StaA: stability protein from the Pseudomonas plasmid pVS1 (Heeb et al., 2000)
   4775..4799    +  misc_feature   LB T-DNA repeat: left border repeat from nopaline C58 T-DNA
   5009..5192    +  promoter       NOS promoter: nopaline synthase promoter NOS promoter
   5213..6004    +  CDS            neo: KKA2_KLEPN - Also known as kan, nptII. Experimental evidence at protein level: Swiss-Prot protein existence level 1. Resistance to kanamycin, neomycin, paromomycin, ribostamycin, butirosin and gentamicin B. From Klebsiella pneumoniae.
   6033..6285    +  terminator     NOS terminator: nopaline synthase terminator and poly(A) signal
   6311..7117    +  CDS            IBMP_CAMVB (fragment): Experimental evidence at protein level: Swiss-Prot protein existence level 1. Enhances the ribosomal termination-reinitiation event leading to the translation of major open reading frames on the polycistronic viral RNAs. From Cauliflower mosaic virus (strain Bari 1) (CaMV).
   7301..7646    +  promoter       CaMV 35S promoter: strong constitutive promoter from cauliflower mosaic virus
   7598..7644    +  promoter       minimal CaMV 35S promoter: minimal 35S promoter from cauliflower mosaic virus
   7675..7728    +  misc_feature   TMV Ω: translational enhancer from the tobacco mosaic virus 5'-leader sequence (Gallie et al., 1988)
   7737..10256   +  CDS            RPP13L4: R13L4_ARATH - Also known as ZAR1 From Arabidopsis thaliana (Mouse-ear cress).
  10278..10300   +  CDS            13xMyc (fragment): 13 tandem Myc epitope tags
  10408..11115   +  terminator     OCS terminator: octopine synthase terminator
