[The description below was written by a language model from this plasmid's Addgene catalogue record and pLannotate feature annotations shown in this document.]
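Description:
pZA60 is a binary T-DNA plant expression plasmid built on the pICH86988 Golden Gate backbone, intended for in planta gene expression, most naturally by Agrobacterium-mediated delivery into Nicotiana benthamiana. In E. coli it is maintained at high copy through a ColE1/pUC-type origin and selected with kanamycin via an aphA-3 aminoglycoside phosphotransferase gene. The pVS1 origin with its RepA replication and StaA stability genes supports maintenance in Agrobacterium, and a short incP oriV fragment is also annotated. Nopaline-type left and right border repeats define the segment transferred to the plant cell.

Within the T-DNA there are two cassettes. The first is a plant kanamycin selection marker, nptII (neo) driven by the NOS promoter and ended by the NOS terminator. The second carries the payload: a CaMV 35S promoter followed by the TMV Ω translational enhancer, a synthetic N. benthamiana ZAR1 coding sequence (NbZAR1syn) bearing the L17E and D481V substitutions, a C-terminal 4xMyc tag for immunodetection, and the OCS terminator. The automated annotation labels the open reading frame by its Arabidopsis homologue RPP13L4/ZAR1 and the tag as a fragment of a 13xMyc array, but the catalogue entry identifies them as the N. benthamiana gene and 4xMyc. The CaMV protein-coding fragment annotated just upstream of the 35S promoter probably reflects extended viral promoter sequence rather than an intended expressed gene.

ZAR1 is an NLR immune receptor that assembles into a resistosome, and the plasmid belongs to a vector set for studying that complex in N. benthamiana. The record does not state what the two mutations do.
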