Addgene plasmid #174773: pZA60
Purpose: In planta gene expression
Depositing lab: Sophien Kamoun. Depositing organization: Sainsbury Laboratory, Norwich. Publication: A vector system for fast-forward studies of the HOPZ-ACTIVATED RESISTANCE1 (ZAR1) resistosome in the model plant Nicotiana benthamiana. Harant A, Pai H, Sakai T, Kamoun S, Adachi H. Plant Physiol. 2022 Jan 20;188(1):70-80. doi: 10.1093/plphys/kiab471. PubMed 34633454.
Backbone
  Vector backbone: pICH86988
  Backbone manufacturer: https://www.addgene.org/48076/
  Vector type: Plant Expression
Growth in bacteria
  Bacterial resistance: Kanamycin, 50 μg/mL
  Growth temperature: 37°C
  Growth strain: DH5alpha
  Copy number: High Copy
Gene/Insert
  Gene/Insert name: GG_NbZAR1syn-L17E/D481V-4xMyc, Kmr plant selection marker
  Species: N. benthamiana
  Mutation: L17E/D481V
  Tag / fusion protein: 4xMyc (C terminal on insert)
  Cloning method: Restriction Enzyme; 5′ cloning site unknown (unknown if destroyed)
Terms and licenses: Academic/Nonprofit Terms; Industry Terms: Not Available to Industry
How to cite: pZA60 was a gift from Sophien Kamoun (Addgene plasmid # 174773 ; http://n2t.net/addgene:174773 ; RRID:Addgene_174773)
